Addgene plasmid #17604: pRK5-HA-Ubiquitin-K48R
Purpose: Mammalian expression of HA tagged ubiquitin K48R
Depositing lab: Ted Dawson. Depositing organization: Johns Hopkins University and School of Medicine. Publication: Parkin mediates nonclassical, proteasomal-independent ubiquitination of synphilin-1: implications for Lewy body formation. Lim KL, Chew KC, Tan JM, Wang C, Chung KK, Zhang Y, Tanaka Y, Smith W, Engelender S, Ross CA, Dawson VL, Dawson TM. J Neurosci. 2005 Feb 23. 25(8):2002-9. 10.1523/JNEUROSCI.4474-04.2005 PubMed 15728840.
Backbone
  Vector backbone: pRK5-HA
  Backbone size w/o insert (bp): 4800
  Vector type: Mammalian Expression
Growth in bacteria
  Bacterial resistance: Ampicillin, 100 μg/mL
  Growth temperature: 37°C
  Growth strain: DH5alpha
  Copy number: High Copy
Gene/Insert
  Gene/Insert name: Ubiquitin C (alt name: Ub)
  Species: H. sapiens (human)
  Insert size (bp): 220
  Mutation: K48R (expected to disrupt G76-K48 ubiquitin chain assembly)
  Entrez Gene: UBC (a.k.a. HMG20)
  Tag / fusion protein: HA (N terminal on backbone)
  Cloning method: Restriction Enzyme; 5′ cloning site SalI (not destroyed); 3′ cloning site NotI (not destroyed)
  Sequencing primers: 5′ SP6
Terms and licenses: Academic/Nonprofit Terms; Industry Terms: Not Available to Industry
How to cite: pRK5-HA-Ubiquitin-K48R was a gift from Ted Dawson (Addgene plasmid # 17604 ; http://n2t.net/addgene:17604 ; RRID:Addgene_17604)
