[The description below was written by a language model from this plasmid's Addgene catalogue record and pLannotate feature annotations shown in this document.]
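Description:
pRK5-HA-Ubiquitin-K48R is a mammalian expression plasmid built on the pRK5-HA backbone (about 4.8 kb without insert; the sequenced record is roughly 5 kb) that produces human ubiquitin carrying a lysine-48 to arginine substitution, fused to an N-terminal HA epitope supplied by the vector. It is propagated in E. coli as a high-copy plasmid through a ColE1/pUC-type origin and selected with ampicillin via the β-lactamase gene. An f1 phage origin is also present, along with vestigial fragments of lac, rop and bom sequences that are remnants of the backbone's construction.

The roughly 220 bp ubiquitin coding sequence, derived from UBC, was cloned between SalI and NotI sites, both of which are retained. Transcription is driven by the human cytomegalovirus immediate early enhancer and promoter, followed by a fragment of a CMV intron and an SP6 phage promoter that also serves as the 5′ sequencing primer site. An SV40 polyadenylation signal terminates the message. The automated annotation does not call the HA tag as a separate feature, and it flags a short immunoglobulin heavy chain signal sequence fragment upstream of the coding region, probably part of the pRK5 leader region. An SV40 enhancer/early promoter region spans the sequence origin, with no mammalian selection marker annotated.

Replacing K48 with arginine is expected to block assembly of G76-K48 linked polyubiquitin chains, the linkage classically associated with proteasomal targeting. Co-expressing this HA-tagged mutant with a substrate or E3 ligase lets ubiquitin conjugates be detected through the HA tag and tests whether ubiquitination depends on K48 linkages. The associated publication studied parkin-mediated, proteasome-independent ubiquitination of synphilin-1.
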