Features (pLannotate 1.2.2; 20 found; start..end, strand, type, name):
    360..494     -  polyA_signal   SV40 poly(A) signal: SV40 polyadenylation signal
    544..771     -  CDS            ubiquitin-K48R: human ubiquitin variant in which Lys-48 has been mutated to arginine
    916..953     -  CDS            IgH signal sequence (fragment): signal sequence from the mouse immunoglobulin heavy chain variable region
    957..975     -  promoter       SP6 promoter: promoter for bacteriophage SP6 RNA polymerase
   1027..1070    -  intron         CMV intron (fragment): modified intron A from human cytomegalovirus
   1206..1409    -  promoter       CMV promoter: human cytomegalovirus (CMV) immediate early promoter
   1410..1789    -  enhancer       CMV enhancer: human cytomegalovirus immediate early enhancer
   1842..1858    -  protein_bind   lac operator: The lac repressor binds to the lac operator to inhibit transcription in E. coli. This inhibition can be relieved by adding lactose or isopropyl-β-D-thiogalactopyranoside (IPTG). lac repressor encoded by lacI
   1866..1896    -  promoter       lac promoter: promoter for the E. coli lac operon
   1911..1932    -  protein_bind   CAP binding site: CAP binding activates transcription in the presence of cAMP. E. coli catabolite activator protein
   1945..2037    -  CDS            lacI (fragment): lac repressor; lacI; The lac repressor binds to the lac operator to inhibit transcription in E. coli. This inhibition can be relieved by adding lactose or isopropyl-β-D-thiogalactopyranoside (IPTG).
   2220..2808    -  rep_origin     ori: high-copy-number ColE1/pMB1/pBR322/pUC origin of replication
   2979..3839    -  CDS            AmpR: β-lactamase; bla; confers resistance to ampicillin, carbenicillin, and related antibiotics
   3840..3944    -  promoter       AmpR promoter: bla
   4039..4074    +  CDS            rop (fragment): Rop protein, which maintains plasmids at low copy number; rop
   4176..4225    +  misc_feature   bom (fragment): basis of mobility region from pBR322
   4226..4681    -  rep_origin     f1 ori (sequence partly withheld): f1 bacteriophage origin of replication; arrow indicates direction of (+) strand synthesis
   4700..4751    +  misc_feature   bom (fragment): basis of mobility region from pBR322
   4757..4911    -  CDS            lacZα (fragment): LacZα fragment of β-galactosidase; lacZ fragment
   4930..291     -  promoter       SV40 promoter (across the origin): SV40 enhancer and early promoter
>Addgene plasmid #17604 | pRK5-HA-Ubiquitin-K48R | addgene full sequence | sequence record 352283 | Addgene NGS Result
GCCTCGGCCTCTGCATAAATAAAAAAAATTAGTCAGCCATGGGGCGGAGAATGGGCGGAACTGGGCGGAG
TTAGGGGCGGGATGGGCGGAGTTAGGGGCGGGACTATGGTTGCTGACTAATTGAGATGCATGCTTTGCAT
ACTTCTGCCTGCTGGGGAGCCTGGGGACTTTCCACACCTGGTTGCTGACTAATTGAGATGCATGCTTTGC
ATACTTCTGCCTGCTGGGGAGCCTGGGGACTTTCCACACCCTAACTGACACACATTCCACAGCTGGTTCT
TTCCGCCTCAGAAGGTACCTAACCAAGTTCCTCTTTCAGAGGTTATTTCAGGCCATGGTGCTGCGCCGAA
TTAATTCCCGATCCAGACATGATAAGATACATTGATGAGTTTGGACAAACCACAACTAGAATGCAGTGAA
AAAAATGCTTTATTTGTGAAATTTGTGATGCTATTGCTTTATTTGTAACCATTATAAGCTGCAATAAACA
AGTTGGGCCATGGCGGCCAAGCTGGGGATCCTTACTTACTTAGCGGCCGCTCAACCACCTCTGAGACGGA
GGACCAGGTGCAGGGTGGACTCCTTCTGAATGTTGTAATCAGACAGCGTTCTACCGTCCTCGAGCTGCCT
ACCGGCAAAGATCAATCTTTGTTGATCAGGTGGAATGCCTTCCTTGTCTTGAATTTTAGCCTTAACGTTT
TCGATGGTATCGGATGGTTCAACTTCTAGAGTTATGGTTTTACCGGTTAACGTCTTGACGAAGATCTGCA
TGGTCGACCCACCACCACCACCATTGAGATCTGCGTAGTCAGGCACATCATAGGGGTAGCCCATGGTGGC
GCGAATGGCCTTGGTGAAGAGACCGACTGTCGGTTCGGGAATTCAATCGATAGAACCGAGGTGCAGTTGG
ACCTGGGAGTGGACACCTGTGGAGAGAAAGGCAAAGTGGATGTTATTCTATAGTGTCACCTAAATCGTAT
GTGTATGATACATAAGGTTATGTATTAATTGTAGCCGCGTTCTAACGAAGCCAAGGGGGTGGGCCTATAG
ACTCTATAGGCGGTACTTACGTCACTCTTGGCACGGGGAATCCGCGTTCCAATGCACCGTTCCCGGCCGC
GGAGGCTGGATCGGTCCCGGTGTCTTCTATGGAGGTCAAAACAGCGTGGATGGCGTCTCCAGGCGATCTG
ACGGTTCACTAAACGAGCTCTGCTTATATAGACCTCCCACCGTACACGCCTACCGCCCATTTGCGTCAAT
GGGGCGGAGTTGTTACGACATTTTGGAAAGTCCCGTTGATTTTGGTGCCAAAACAAACTCCCATTGACGT
CAATGGGGTGGAGACTTGGAAATCCCCGTGAGTCAAACCGCTATCCACGCCCATTGATGTACTGCCAAAA
CCGCATCACCATGGTAATAGCGATGACTAATACGTAGATGTACTGCCAAGTAGGAAAGTCCCATAAGGTC
ATGTACTGGGCATAATGCCAGGCGGGCCATTTACCGTCATTGACGTCAATAGGGGGCGTACTTGGCATAT
GATACACTTGATGTACTGCCAAGTGGGCAGTTTACCGTAAATACTCCACCCATTGACGTCAATGGAAAGT
CCCTATTGGCGTTACTATGGGAACATACGTCATTATTGACGTCAATGGGCGGGGGTCGTTGGGCGGTCAG
CCAGGCGGGCCATTTACCGTAAGTTATGTAACGCGGAACTCCATATATGGGCTATGAACTAATGACCCCG
TAATTGATTACTATTAATAACTAGTCAATAATCAATGTCGGGCGAGCTCGAATTAATTCGTAATCATGTC
ATAGCTGTTTCCTGTGTGAAATTGTTATCCGCTCACAATTCCACACAACATACGAGCCGGAAGCATAAAG
TGTAAAGCCTGGGGTGCCTAATGAGTGAGCTAACTCACATTAATTGCGTTGCGCTCACTGCCCGCTTTCC
AGTCGGGAAACCTGTCGTGCCAGCTGCATTAATGAATCGGCCAACGCGCGGGGAGAGGCGGTTTGCGTAT
TGGGCGCTCTTCCGCTTCCTCGCTCACTGACTCGCTGCGCTCGGTCGTTCGGCTGCGGCGAGCGGTATCA
GCTCACTCAAAGGCGGTAATACGGTTATCCACAGAATCAGGGGATAACGCAGGAAAGAACATGTGAGCAA
AAGGCCAGCAAAAGGCCAGGAACCGTAAAAAGGCCGCGTTGCTGGCGTTTTTCCATAGGCTCCGCCCCCC
TGACGAGCATCACAAAAATCGACGCTCAAGTCAGAGGTGGCGAAACCCGACAGGACTATAAAGATACCAG
GCGTTTCCCCCTGGAAGCTCCCTCGTGCGCTCTCCTGTTCCGACCCTGCCGCTTACCGGATACCTGTCCG
CCTTTCTCCCTTCGGGAAGCGTGGCGCTTTCTCATAGCTCACGCTGTAGGTATCTCAGTTCGGTGTAGGT
CGTTCGCTCCAAGCTGGGCTGTGTGCACGAACCCCCCGTTCAGCCCGACCGCTGCGCCTTATCCGGTAAC
TATCGTCTTGAGTCCAACCCGGTAAGACACGACTTATCGCCACTGGCAGCAGCCACTGGTAACAGGATTA
GCAGAGCGAGGTATGTAGGCGGTGCTACAGAGTTCTTGAAGTGGTGGCCTAACTACGGCTACACTAGAAG
AACAGTATTTGGTATCTGCGCTCTGCTGAAGCCAGTTACCTTCGGAAAAAGAGTTGGTAGCTCTTGATCC
GGCAAACAAACCACCGCTGGTAGCGGTGGTTTTTTTGTTTGCAAGCAGCAGATTACGCGCAGAAAAAAAG
GATCTCAAGAAGATCCTTTGATCTTTTCTACGGGGTCTGACGCTCAGTGGAACGAAAACTCACGTTAAGG
GATTTTGGTCATGAGATTATCAAAAAGGATCTTCACCTAGATCCTTTTAAATTAAAAATGAAGTTTTAAA
TCAATCTAAAGTATATATGAGTAAACTTGGTCTGACAGTTACCAATGCTTAATCAGTGAGGCACCTATCT
CAGCGATCTGTCTATTTCGTTCATCCATAGTTGCCTGACTCCCCGTCGTGTAGATAACTACGATACGGGA
GGGCTTACCATCTGGCCCCAGTGCTGCAATGATACCGCGAGACCCACGCTCACCGGCTCCAGATTTATCA
GCAATAAACCAGCCAGCCGGAAGGGCCGAGCGCAGAAGTGGTCCTGCAACTTTATCCGCCTCCATCCAGT
CTATTAATTGTTGCCGGGAAGCTAGAGTAAGTAGTTCGCCAGTTAATAGTTTGCGCAACGTTGTTGCCAT
TGCTACAGGCATCGTGGTGTCACGCTCGTCGTTTGGTATGGCTTCATTCAGCTCCGGTTCCCAACGATCA
AGGCGAGTTACATGATCCCCCATGTTGTGCAAAAAAGCGGTTAGCTCCTTCGGTCCTCCGATCGTTGTCA
GAAGTAAGTTGGCCGCAGTGTTATCACTCATGGTTATGGCAGCACTGCATAATTCTCTTACTGTCATGCC
ATCCGTAAGATGCTTTTCTGTGACTGGTGAGTACTCAACCAAGTCATTCTGAGAATAGTGTATGCGGCGA
CCGAGTTGCTCTTGCCCGGCGTCAATACGGGATAATACCGCGCCACATAGCAGAACTTTAAAAGTGCTCA
TCATTGGAAAACGTTCTTCGGGGCGAAAACTCTCAAGGATCTTACCGCTGTTGAGATCCAGTTCGATGTA
ACCCACTCGTGCACCCAACTGATCTTCAGCATCTTTTACTTTCACCAGCGTTTCTGGGTGAGCAAAAACA
GGAAGGCAAAATGCCGCAAAAAAGGGAATAAGGGCGACACGGAAATGTTGAATACTCATACTCTTCCTTT
TTCAATATTATTGAAGCATTTATCAGGGTTATTGTCTCATGAGCGGATACATATTTGAATGTATTTAGAA
AAATAAACAAATAGGGGTTCCGCGCACATTTCCCCGAAAAGTGCCACCTGACGTCTAAGAAACCATTATT
ATCATGACATTAACCTATAAAAATAGGCGTATCACGAGGCCCTTTCGTCTCGCGCGTTTCGGTGATGACG
GTGAAAACCTCTGACACATGCAGCTCCCGGAGACGGTCACAGCTTGTCTGTAAGCGGATGCCGGGAGCAG
ACAAGCCCGTCAGGGCGCGTCAGCGGGTGTTGGCGGGTGTCGGGGCTGGCTTAACTATGCGGCATCAGAG
CAGATTGTACTGAGAGTGCACCATAAAATTGTAAACGTTAATATTTTGTTAAAATTCGCGTTAAATTTTT
GTTAAATCAGCTCATTTTTTAACCAATAGGCCGAAATCGGCAAAATCCCTTATAAATTAAAAGAATAGCC
CGAGATAGGGT
[37 nt withheld, positions 4352-4388]
AAAGAACGTGGACTCCAACGTCAAAGG
[141 nt withheld, positions 4416-4556]
G
[142 nt withheld, positions 4558-4699]
TATGCGGTGTGAAATACCGCACAGATGCGTAAGGAGAAAATACCGCATCAGGCGCCATTCGCCATTCAGG
CTGCGCAACTGTTGGGAAGGGCGATCGGTGCGGGCCTCTTCGCTATTACGCCAGCTGGCGAAAGGGGGAT
GTGCTGCAAGGCGATTAAGTTGGGTAACGCCAGGGTTTTCCCAGTCACGACGTTGTAAAACGACGGCCAG
TGCCAAGCTGTTAACAGCTTTTTGCAAAAGCCTAGGCCTCCAAAAAAGCCTCCTCACTACTTCTGGAATA
GCTCAGAGGCCGAGGCG
