>Addgene plasmid #17604 | pRK5-HA-Ubiquitin-K48R | addgene partial sequence | sequence record 153344 | CMV-F 5'-CGCAAATGGGCGGTAGGCGTG-3'
TTAGTGAACCGTCAGATCGCCTGGAGACGCCATCCACGCTGTTTTGACCTCCATAGAAGACACCGGGACC
GATCCAGCCTCCGCGGCCGGGAACGGTGCATTGGAACGCGGATTCCCCGTGCCAAGAGTGACGTAAGTAC
CGCCTATAGAGTCTATAGGCCCACCCCCTTGGCTTCGTTAGAACGCGGCTACAATTAATACATAACCTTA
TGTATCATACACATACGATTTAGGTGACACTATAGAATAACATCCACTTTGCCTTTCTCTCCACAGGTGT
CCACTCCCAGGTCCAACTGCACCTCGGTTCTATCGATTGAATTCCCGAACCGACAGTCGGTCTCTTCACC
AAGGCCATTCGCGCCACCATGGGCTACCCCTATGATGTGCCTGACTACGCAGATCTCAATGGTGGTGGTG
GTGGGTCGACCATGCAGATCTTCGTCAAGACGTTAACCGGTAAAACCATAACTCTAGAAGTTGAACCATC
CGATACCATCGAAAACGTTAAGGCTAAAATTCAAGACAAGGAAGGCATTCCACCTGATCAACAAAGATTG
ATCTTTGCCGGTAGGCAGCTCGAGGACGGTAGAACGCTGTCTGATTACAACATTCAGAAGGAGTCCACCC
TGCACCTGGTCCTCCGTCTCAGAGGTGGTTGAGCGGCCGCTAAGTAAGTAAGGATCCCCAGCTTGGCCGC
CATGGCCCAACTTGTTTATTGCAGCTTATAATGGTTACAAATAAAGCAATAGCATCACAAATTTCACAAA
TAAAGCATTTTTTTCACTGCATTCTAGTTGTGGTTTGTCCAAACTCATCAATGTATCTTATCATGTCTGG
ATCGGGAATTAATTCGGCGCAGCACCATGGCCTGAAATAACCTCTGAAAGAGGAACTTGGTTAGGTACCT
TCTGAGGCGGAAAGAACCAGCTGTGGAATGTGTGTCAGTTA
